Addgene plasmid #143160: TFORF1832
Purpose: Lentiviral vector for overexpressing transcription factor ORFs with unique 24-bp barcodes. Barcodes facilitate identification of transcription factors in pooled screens.
Depositing lab: Feng Zhang. Depositing organization: Broad Institute. Publication: A transcription factor atlas of directed differentiation. Joung J, Ma S, Tay T, Geiger-Schuller KR, Kirchgatterer PC, Verdine VK, Guo B, Arias-Garcia MA, Allen WE, Singh A, Kuksenko O, Abudayyeh OO, Gootenberg JS, Fu Z, Macrae RK, Buenrostro JD, Regev A, Zhang F. Cell. 2023 Jan 5;186(1):209-229.e26. doi: 10.1016/j.cell.2022.11.026. PubMed 36608654.
Backbone
  Vector backbone: pLX_TRC317
  Backbone manufacturer: Broad Institute Genetic Perturbation Platform
  Backbone size w/o insert (bp): 8264
  Vector type: Mammalian Expression, Lentiviral
  Selectable markers: Puromycin
Growth in bacteria
  Bacterial resistance: Ampicillin, 100 μg/mL
  Growth temperature: 37°C
  Growth strain: NEB Stable
  Copy number: High Copy
Gene/Insert
  Gene/Insert name: MTERF1
  Species: H. sapiens (human)
  Insert size (bp): 1301
  Entrez Gene: MTERF1 (a.k.a. MTERF)
  Promoter: EF1a
  Cloning method: Unknown
  Sequencing primers: 5′ GGGTGGAGACTGAAGTTAGGCCAG; 3′ CACATAGCGTAAAAGGAGCAACATAG
Terms and licenses: Academic/Nonprofit Terms; Industry Terms: Not Available to Industry
Depositor comments: NM_006980,XM_005250593,XM_006716126,ENST00000351870 . The transcription factor ORF portion of this plasmid was synthesized by Genewiz. Please test multiple small colonies in case of plasmid recombination. To make this collection available in a timely manner, a portion of this collection was not fully sequenced by Addgene. If an Addgene verified full plasmid sequence is not available, please contact us prior to placing an order to request the full sequence.
How to cite: TFORF1832 was a gift from Feng Zhang (Addgene plasmid # 143160 ; http://n2t.net/addgene:143160 ; RRID:Addgene_143160)
