[The description below was written by a language model from this plasmid's Addgene catalogue record and pLannotate feature annotations shown in this document.]
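Description:
TFORF1832 is a lentiviral mammalian expression plasmid built on the pLX_TRC317 backbone and carrying the human MTERF1 open reading frame. It belongs to a barcoded transcription factor ORF collection intended for overexpression studies. In bacteria it is maintained through a high-copy ColE1/pUC-type origin and selected with ampicillin via the β-lactamase gene. An f1 origin and remnants of a lac/T7/T3 cloning region are also present in the backbone. The depositor warns that recombination can occur, as is common for LTR-containing plasmids.

The viral portion follows a third-generation, self-inactivating layout. An RSV promoter drives a truncated HIV-1 5' LTR, followed by the Ψ packaging signal with a partial gag sequence, the Rev response element for Rev-dependent nuclear export of the genomic RNA, and a central polypurine tract. A ΔU3 3' LTR and an SV40 polyadenylation signal close the unit.

Between the LTRs sit two expression units. An SV40 early promoter drives the puromycin N-acetyltransferase gene for selecting transduced cells. A full-length EF-1α promoter drives MTERF1, which encodes a mitochondrial transcription termination factor, and a WPRE downstream enhances transcript stability and expression. The catalogue states that each clone in the collection carries a unique 24-bp barcode for identifying the ORF in pooled screens. The feature table does not annotate this barcode. A short stretch called as a U6 promoter fragment lies between the ORF and the WPRE, but the record does not say what it does. The annotated sequence length matches the stated backbone plus insert sizes. The construct is typically packaged into lentivirus to deliver MTERF1 stably, either alone or as part of pooled screens of directed differentiation.
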