Features (pLannotate 1.2.2; 31 found; start..end, strand, type, name):
      5..231     +  promoter       RSV promoter: Rous sarcoma virus enhancer/promoter
    232..412     +  LTR            5' LTR (truncated): truncated 5' long terminal repeat (LTR) from HIV-1
    459..584     +  misc_feature   HIV-1 Ψ: packaging signal of human immunodeficiency virus type 1
    568..931     +  CDS            HIV-1 gag (fragment): gag protein from human immunodeficiency virus 1; gag
   1077..1310    +  misc_feature   RRE: The Rev response element (RRE) of HIV-1 allows for Rev-dependent mRNA export from the nucleus to the cytoplasm.
   1687..1713    +  CDS            Rev (fragment): human immunodeficiency virus 1 (HIV-1) Rev protein; rev; enhances nuclear export of unspliced and incompletely spliced viral mRNAs
   1720..1743    +  promoter       SV40 promoter (fragment): SV40 early promoter
   1744..1815    +  promoter       SV40 promoter (fragment): SV40 enhancer and early promoter
   1839..1974    +  rep_origin     SV40 ori: SV40 origin of replication
   2020..2616    +  CDS            PuroR (fragment): puromycin N-acetyltransferase; pac from Streptomyces; confers resistance to puromycin
   2665..2782    +  misc_feature   cPPT/CTS: central polypurine tract and central termination sequence of HIV-1
   2847..2913    +  CDS            small t antigen (fragment): SV40 (simian virus 40) small t antigen
   2920..4098    +  promoter       EF-1α promoter: strong constitutive promoter for human elongation factor EF-1α
   4115..5311    +  CDS            MTERF1: MTEF1_HUMAN - Also known as MTERF. Experimental evidence at protein level: Swiss-Prot protein existence level 1. Transcription termination factor. Binds to a 28 bp region within the tRNA(Leu(uur)) gene at a position immediately adjacent to and downstream of the 16S rRNA gene; this region comprises a tridecamer sequence critical for directing accurate termination. Binds DNA along the major grove and promotes DNA bending and partial unwinding. Promotes base flipping. Transcription termination activity appears to be polarized with highest specificity for transcripts initiated on the light strand.
   5327..5380    +  promoter       U6 promoter (fragment): RNA polymerase III promoter for human U6 snRNA
   5422..6010    +  misc_feature   WPRE: woodchuck hepatitis virus posttranscriptional regulatory element
   6061..6080    +  misc_feature   cPPT/CTS (fragment): central polypurine tract and central termination sequence of HIV-1
   6082..6315    +  LTR            3' LTR (ΔU3): self-inactivating 3' long terminal repeat (LTR) from HIV-1
   6393..6514    +  polyA_signal   SV40 poly(A) signal: SV40 polyadenylation signal
   6554..6689    +  rep_origin     SV40 ori: SV40 origin of replication
   6710..6728    -  promoter       T7 promoter: promoter for bacteriophage T7 RNA polymerase
   6736..6891    +  CDS            lacZα (fragment): LacZα fragment of β-galactosidase; lacZ fragment
   6896..7324    +  rep_origin     f1 ori (sequence partly withheld): f1 bacteriophage origin of replication; arrow indicates direction of (+) strand synthesis
   7377..7481    +  promoter       AmpR promoter: bla
   7482..8342    +  CDS            AmpR: β-lactamase; bla; confers resistance to ampicillin, carbenicillin, and related antibiotics
   8513..9101    +  rep_origin     ori: high-copy-number ColE1/pMB1/pBR322/pUC origin of replication
   9284..9376    +  CDS            lacI (fragment): lac repressor; lacI; The lac repressor binds to the lac operator to inhibit transcription in E. coli. This inhibition can be relieved by adding lactose or isopropyl-β-D-thiogalactopyranoside (IPTG).
   9389..9410    +  protein_bind   CAP binding site: CAP binding activates transcription in the presence of cAMP. E. coli catabolite activator protein
   9425..9455    +  promoter       lac promoter: promoter for the E. coli lac operon
   9463..9479    +  protein_bind   lac operator: The lac repressor binds to the lac operator to inhibit transcription in E. coli. This inhibition can be relieved by adding lactose or isopropyl-β-D-thiogalactopyranoside (IPTG). lac repressor encoded by lacI
   9524..9542    +  promoter       T3 promoter: promoter for bacteriophage T3 RNA polymerase
>Addgene plasmid #143160 | TFORF1832 | addgene full sequence | sequence record 397802 | Addgene NGS Result
TTAATGTAGTCTTATGCAATACTCTTGTAGTCTTGCAACATGGTAACGATGAGTTAGCAACATGCCTTAC
AAGGAGAGAAAAAGCACCGTGCATGCCGATTGGTGGAAGTAAGGTGGTACGATCGTGCCTTATTAGGAAG
GCAACAGACGGGTCTGACATGGATTGGACGAACCACTGAATTGCCGCATTGCAGAGATATTGTATTTAAG
TGCCTAGCTCGATACATAAACGGGTCTCTCTGGTTAGACCAGATCTGAGCCTGGGAGCTCTCTGGCTAAC
TAGGGAACCCACTGCTTAAGCCTCAATAAAGCTTGCCTTGAGTGCTTCAAGTAGTGTGTGCCCGTCTGTT
GTGTGACTCTGGTAACTAGAGATCCCTCAGACCCTTTTAGTCAGTGTGGAAAATCTCTAGCAGTGGCGCC
CGAACAGGGACTTGAAAGCGAAAGGGAAACCAGAGGAGCTCTCTCGACGCAGGACTCGGCTTGCTGAAGC
GCGCACGGCAAGAGGCGAGGGGCGGCGACTGGTGAGTACGCCAAAAATTTTGACTAGCGGAGGCTAGAAG
GAGAGAGATGGGTGCGAGAGCGTCAGTATTAAGCGGGGGAGAATTAGATCGCGATGGGAAAAAATTCGGT
TAAGGCCAGGGGGAAAGAAAAAATATAAATTAAAACATATAGTATGGGCAAGCAGGGAGCTAGAACGATT
CGCAGTTAATCCTGGCCTGTTAGAAACATCAGAAGGCTGTAGACAAATACTGGGACAGCTACAACCATCC
CTTCAGACAGGATCAGAAGAACTTAGATCATTATATAATACAGTAGCAACCCTCTATTGTGTGCATCAAA
GGATAGAGATAAAAGACACCAAGGAAGCTTTAGACAAGATAGAGGAAGAGCAAAACAAAAGTAAGACCAC
CGCACAGCAAGCGGCCGCTGATCTTCAGACCTGGAGGAGGAGATATGAGGGACAATTGGAGAAGTGAATT
ATATAAATATAAAGTAGTAAAAATTGAACCATTAGGAGTAGCACCCACCAAGGCAAAGAGAAGAGTGGTG
CAGAGAGAAAAAAGAGCAGTGGGAATAGGAGCTTTGTTCCTTGGGTTCTTGGGAGCAGCAGGAAGCACTA
TGGGCGCAGCGTCAATGACGCTGACGGTACAGGCCAGACAATTATTGTCTGGTATAGTGCAGCAGCAGAA
CAATTTGCTGAGGGCTATTGAGGCGCAACAGCATCTGTTGCAACTCACAGTCTGGGGCATCAAGCAGCTC
CAGGCAAGAATCCTGGCTGTGGAAAGATACCTAAAGGATCAACAGCTCCTGGGGATTTGGGGTTGCTCTG
GAAAACTCATTTGCACCACTGCTGTGCCTTGGAATGCTAGTTGGAGTAATAAATCTCTGGAACAGATTTG
GAATCACACGACCTGGATGGAGTGGGACAGAGAAATTAACAATTACACAAGCTTAATACACTCCTTAATT
GAAGAATCGCAAAACCAGCAAGAAAAGAATGAACAAGAATTATTGGAATTAGATAAATGGGCAAGTTTGT
GGAATTGGTTTAACATAACAAATTGGCTGTGGTATATAAAATTATTCATAATGATAGTAGGAGGCTTGGT
AGGTTTAAGAATAGTTTTTGCTGTACTTTCTATAGTGAATAGAGTTAGGCAGGGATATTCACCATTATCG
TTTCAGACCCACCTCCCAACCCCGAGGGGACCCATGCATTGCATCTCAATTAGTCAGCAACCAGGTGTGG
AAAGTCCCCAGGCTCCCCAGCAGGCAGAAGTATGCAAAGCATGCGTCTCAATTAGTCAGCAACCATAGTC
CCGCCCCTAACTCCGCCCATCCCGCCCCTAACTCCGCCCAGTTCCGCCCATTCTCCGCCCCATGGCTGAC
TAATTTTTTTTATTTATGCAGAGGCCGAGGCCGCCTCGGCCTCTGAGCTATTCCAGAAGTAGTGAGGAGG
CTTTTTTGGAGGCCTAGGCTTTTGCAAAAAGCTTTCTAGAGGTACCACCGGAGCTTACCATGACCGAGTA
CAAGCCCACGGTGCGCCTCGCCACCCGCGACGACGTCCCCAGGGCCGTACGCACCCTCGCCGCCGCGTTC
GCCGACTACCCCGCCACGCGCCACACCGTCGATCCGGACCGCCACATCGAGCGGGTCACCGAGCTGCAAG
AACTCTTCCTCACGCGCGTCGGGCTCGACATCGGCAAGGTGTGGGTCGCGGACGACGGCGCCGCCGTGGC
GGTCTGGACCACGCCGGAGAGCGTCGAAGCGGGGGCGGTGTTCGCCGAGATCGGCCCGCGCATGGCCGAG
TTGAGCGGTTCCCGGCTGGCCGCGCAGCAACAGATGGAAGGCCTCCTGGCGCCGCACCGGCCCAAGGAGC
CCGCGTGGTTCCTGGCCACCGTCGGCGTCTCGCCCGACCACCAGGGCAAGGGTCTGGGCAGCGCCGTCGT
GCTCCCCGGAGTGGAGGCGGCCGAGCGCGCCGGGGTGCCCGCCTTCCTGGAGACCTCCGCGCCCCGCAAC
CTCCCCTTCTACGAGCGGCTCGGCTTCACCGTCACCGCCGACGTCGAGGTGCCCGAAGGACCGCGCACCT
GGTGCATGACCCGCAAGCCCGGTGCCAGTTAACGAATTCTAGATCTTGAGACAAATGGCAGTATTCATCC
ACAATTTTAAAAGAAAAGGGGGGATTGGGGGGTACAGTGCAGGGGAAAGAATAGTAGACATAATAGCAAC
AGACATACAAACTAAAGAATTACAAAAACAAATTACAAAAATTCAAAATTTTCGGGTTTATTACAGGGAC
AGCAGAGATCCACTTTGGCGCCGGCTCGAGGCCTGCAGGTGCAAAGATGGATAAAGTTTTAAACAGAGAG
GAATCTTTGCAGCTAATGGACCTTCTAGGTCTTGAAAGGAGTGGGAATTGGCTCCGGTGCCCGTCAGTGG
GCAGAGCGCACATCGCCCACAGTCCCCGAGAAGTTGGGGGGAGGGGTCGGCAATTGAACCGGTGCCTAGA
GAAGGTGGCGCGGGGTAAACTGGGAAAGTGATGTCGTGTACTGGCTCCGCCTTTTTCCCGAGGGTGGGGG
AGAACCGTATATAAGTGCAGTAGTCGCCGTGAACGTTCTTTTTCGCAACGGGTTTGCCGCCAGAACACAG
GTAAGTGCCGTGTGTGGTTCCCGCGGGCCTGGCCTCTTTACGGGTTATGGCCCTTGCGTGCCTTGAATTA
CTTCCACCTGGCTGCAGTACGTGATTCTTGATCCCGAGCTTCGGGTTGGAAGTGGGTGGGAGAGTTCGAG
GCCTTGCGCTTAAGGAGCCCCTTCGCCTCGTGCTTGAGTTGAGGCCTGGCCTGGGCGCTGGGGCCGCCGC
GTGCGAATCTGGTGGCACCTTCGCGCCTGTCTCGCTGCTTTCGATAAGTCTCTAGCCATTTAAAATTTTT
GATGACCTGCTGCGACGCTTTTTTTCTGGCAAGATAGTCTTGTAAATGCGGGCCAAGATCTGCACACTGG
TATTTCGGTTTTTGGGGCCGCGGGCGGCGACGGGGCCCGTGCGTCCCAGCGCACATGTTCGGCGAGGCGG
GGCCTGCGAGCGCGGCCACCGAGAATCGGACGGGGGTAGTCTCAAGCTGGCCGGCCTGCTCTGGTGCCTG
GCCTCGCGCCGCCGTGTATCGCCCCGCCCTGGGCGGCAAGGCTGGCCCGGTCGGCACCAGTTGCGTGAGC
GGAAAGATGGCCGCTTCCCGGCCCTGCTGCAGGGAGCTCAAAATGGAGGACGCGGCGCTCGGGAGAGCGG
GCGGGTGAGTCACCCACACAAAGGAAAAGGGCCTTTCCGTCCTCAGCCGTCGCTTCATGTGACTCCACGG
AGTACCGGGCGCCGTCCAGGCACCTCGATTAGTTCTCGAGCTTTTGGAGTACGTCGTCTTTAGGTTGGGG
GGAGGGGTTTTATGCGATGGAGTTTCCCCACACTGAGTGGGTGGAGACTGAAGTTAGGCCAGCTTGGCAC
TTGATGTAATTCTCCTTGGAATTTGCCCTTTTTGAGTTTGGATCTTGGTTCATTCTCAAGCCTCAGACAG
TGGTTCAAAGTTTTTTTCTTCCATTTCAGGTGTCGTGAGGCTAGCACCGCCACCATGCAGAGCCTTTCCT
TAGGACAAACAAGCATTTCAAAAGGTTTGAACTACCTAACCATTATGGCACCAGGAAACCTCTGGCATAT
GAGAAATAACTTTCTCTTTGGTTCAAGATGTTGGATGACTCGATTTTCAGCAGAAAACATCTTCAAATCA
GTTTCATTTAGGCTTTTTGGTGTGAAGTGTCATAATACAGACAGTGAGCCTTTGAAAAATGAGGACCTAC
TGAAAAACTTACTTACTATGGGAGTAGATATTGACATGGCAAGGAAACGACAGCCTGGAGTTTTTCATAG
GATGATTACCAATGAGCAGGACCTGAAGATGTTCCTTCTTTCCAAAGGAGCTAGCAAAGAAGTGATCGCT
AGCATCATATCAAGATATCCACGAGCAATAACACGTACTCCCGAGAATCTTTCAAAACGGTGGGATCTGT
GGAGAAAGATTGTGACATCAGACCTTGAAATTGTAAATATTTTGGAACGTTCTCCTGAATCCTTTTTTCG
GTCCAATAACAACCTAAACTTAGAGAATAATATAAAGTTCCTCTACTCAGTTGGATTGACCCGTAAATGC
CTTTGTCGATTGTTGACCAATGCCCCTCGTACCTTCTCCAATAGTCTTGATCTGAATAAACAGATGGTTG
AATTTTTGCAGGCAGCCGGTTTGTCATTGGGTCACAATGATCCCGCAGATTTTGTCAGAAAGATAATTTT
TAAAAACCCTTTTATCTTAATTCAGAGCACCAAGCGGGTGAAAGCTAACATTGAATTCTTACGGTCAACT
TTCAATTTGAACAGTGAGGAACTGCTGGTTCTGATATGTGGTCCAGGAGCTGAAATCCTAGACCTTTCCA
ATGACTATGCCAGAAGAAGCTACGCAAACATCAAAGAGAAGCTGTTTTCTCTTGGATGTACTGAAGAAGA
GGTACAGAAGTTTGTCTTAAGCTATCCAGATGTGATCTTCTTGGCAGAGAAAAAGTTTAATGATAAAATA
GACTGCCTCATGGAAGAAAACATTAGCATTTCACAAATAATCGAAAATCCTCGGGTTCTGGATTCAAGCA
TAAGTACTTTAAAAAGTCGAATCAAAGAATTGGTAAATGCTGGCTGTAACTTGAGTACTTTAAACATCAC
TCTTCTATCTTGGAGTAAAAAAAGATATGAAGCTAAATTGAAAAAGTTAAGCAGATTTGCCTAGTAATGA
ACTAGTCCGTAACTTGAAAGTATTTCGATTTCTTGGCTTTATATATCTTGTGGAAAGGACGAACGAAGGC
GAATTATGTAATATAAACGCGTTAAGTCGACAATCAACCTCTGGATTACAAAATTTGTGAAAGATTGACT
GGTATTCTTAACTATGTTGCTCCTTTTACGCTATGTGGATACGCTGCTTTAATGCCTTTGTATCATGCTA
TTGCTTCCCGTATGGCTTTCATTTTCTCCTCCTTGTATAAATCCTGGTTGCTGTCTCTTTATGAGGAGTT
GTGGCCCGTTGTCAGGCAACGTGGCGTGGTGTGCACTGTGTTTGCTGACGCAACCCCCACTGGTTGGGGC
ATTGCCACCACCTGTCAGCTCCTTTCCGGGACTTTCGCTTTCCCCCTCCCTATTGCCACGGCGGAACTCA
TCGCCGCCTGCCTTGCCCGCTGCTGGACAGGGGCTCGGCTGTTGGGCACTGACAATTCCGTGGTGTTGTC
GGGGAAATCATCGTCCTTTCCTTGGCTGCTCGCCTGTGTTGCCACCTGGATTCTGCGCGGGACGTCCTTC
TGCTACGTCCCTTCGGCCCTCAATCCAGCGGACCTTCCTTCCCGCGGCCTGCTGCCGGCTCTGCGGCCTC
TTCCGCGTCTTCGCCTTCGCCCTCAGACGAGTCGGATCTCCCTTTGGGCCGCCTCCCCGCGTCGACTTTA
AGACCAATGACTTACAAGGCAGCTGTAGATCTTAGCCACTTTTTAAAAGAAAAGGGGGGACTGGAAGGGC
TAATTCACTCCCAACGAAGACAAGATCTGCTTTTTGCTTGTACTGGGTCTCTCTGGTTAGACCAGATCTG
AGCCTGGGAGCTCTCTGGCTAACTAGGGAACCCACTGCTTAAGCCTCAATAAAGCTTGCCTTGAGTGCTT
CAAGTAGTGTGTGCCCGTCTGTTGTGTGACTCTGGTAACTAGAGATCCCTCAGACCCTTTTAGTCAGTGT
GGAAAATCTCTAGCAGTACGTATAGTAGTTCATGTCATCTTATTATTCAGTATTTATAACTTGCAAAGAA
ATGAATATCAGAGAGTGAGAGGAACTTGTTTATTGCAGCTTATAATGGTTACAAATAAAGCAATAGCATC
ACAAATTTCACAAATAAAGCATTTTTTTCACTGCATTCTAGTTGTGGTTTGTCCAAACTCATCAATGTAT
CTTATCATGTCTGGCTCTAGCTATCCCGCCCCTAACTCCGCCCATCCCGCCCCTAACTCCGCCCAGTTCC
GCCCATTCTCCGCCCCATGGCTGACTAATTTTTTTTATTTATGCAGAGGCCGAGGCCGCCTCGGCCTCTG
AGCTATTCCAGAAGTAGTGAGGAGGCTTTTTTGGAGGCCTAGGGACGTACCCAATTCGCCCTATAGTGAG
TCGTATTACGCGCGCTCACTGGCCGTCGTTTTACAACGTCGTGACTGGGAAAACCCTGGCGTTACCCAAC
TTAATCGCCTTGCAGCACATCCCCCTTTCGCCAGCTGGCGTAATAGCGAAGAGGCCCGCACCGATCGCCC
TTCCCAACAGTTGCGCAGCCTGAATGGCGAATGGG
[124 nt withheld, positions 6896-7019]
C
[91 nt withheld, positions 7021-7111]
A
[49 nt withheld, positions 7113-7161]
CCTTTGACGTTGGAGTCCACGTTCTTT
[37 nt withheld, positions 7189-7225]
ACCCTATCTCGGTCTATTCTTTTGATTTATAAGGGATTTTGCCGATTTCGGCCTATTGGTTAAAAAATGA
GCTGATTTAACAAAAATTTAACGCGAATTTTAACAAAATATTAACGCTTACAATTTAGGTGGCACTTTTC
GGGGAAATGTGCGCGGAACCCCTATTTGTTTATTTTTCTAAATACATTCAAATATGTATCCGCTCATGAG
ACAATAACCCTGATAAATGCTTCAATAATATTGAAAAAGGAAGAGTATGAGTATTCAACATTTCCGTGTC
GCCCTTATTCCCTTTTTTGCGGCATTTTGCCTTCCTGTTTTTGCTCACCCAGAAACGCTGGTGAAAGTAA
AAGATGCTGAAGATCAGTTGGGTGCACGAGTGGGTTACATCGAACTGGATCTCAACAGCGGTAAGATCCT
TGAGAGTTTTCGCCCCGAAGAACGTTTTCCAATGATGAGCACTTTTAAAGTTCTGCTATGTGGCGCGGTA
TTATCCCGTATTGACGCCGGGCAAGAGCAACTCGGTCGCCGCATACACTATTCTCAGAATGACTTGGTTG
AGTACTCACCAGTCACAGAAAAGCATCTTACGGATGGCATGACAGTAAGAGAATTATGCAGTGCTGCCAT
AACCATGAGTGATAACACTGCGGCCAACTTACTTCTGACAACGATCGGAGGACCGAAGGAGCTAACCGCT
TTTTTGCACAACATGGGGGATCATGTAACTCGCCTTGATCGTTGGGAACCGGAGCTGAATGAAGCCATAC
CAAACGACGAGCGTGACACCACGATGCCTGTAGCAATGGCAACAACGTTGCGCAAACTATTAACTGGCGA
ACTACTTACTCTAGCTTCCCGGCAACAATTAATAGACTGGATGGAGGCGGATAAAGTTGCAGGACCACTT
CTGCGCTCGGCCCTTCCGGCTGGCTGGTTTATTGCTGATAAATCTGGAGCCGGTGAGCGTGGGTCTCGCG
GTATCATTGCAGCACTGGGGCCAGATGGTAAGCCCTCCCGTATCGTAGTTATCTACACGACGGGGAGTCA
GGCAACTATGGATGAACGAAATAGACAGATCGCTGAGATAGGTGCCTCACTGATTAAGCATTGGTAACTG
TCAGACCAAGTTTACTCATATATACTTTAGATTGATTTAAAACTTCATTTTTAATTTAAAAGGATCTAGG
TGAAGATCCTTTTTGATAATCTCATGACCAAAATCCCTTAACGTGAGTTTTCGTTCCACTGAGCGTCAGA
CCCCGTAGAAAAGATCAAAGGATCTTCTTGAGATCCTTTTTTTCTGCGCGTAATCTGCTGCTTGCAAACA
AAAAAACCACCGCTACCAGCGGTGGTTTGTTTGCCGGATCAAGAGCTACCAACTCTTTTTCCGAAGGTAA
CTGGCTTCAGCAGAGCGCAGATACCAAATACTGTTCTTCTAGTGTAGCCGTAGTTAGGCCACCACTTCAA
GAACTCTGTAGCACCGCCTACATACCTCGCTCTGCTAATCCTGTTACCAGTGGCTGCTGCCAGTGGCGAT
AAGTCGTGTCTTACCGGGTTGGACTCAAGACGATAGTTACCGGATAAGGCGCAGCGGTCGGGCTGAACGG
GGGGTTCGTGCACACAGCCCAGCTTGGAGCGAACGACCTACACCGAACTGAGATACCTACAGCGTGAGCT
ATGAGAAAGCGCCACGCTTCCCGAAGGGAGAAAGGCGGACAGGTATCCGGTAAGCGGCAGGGTCGGAACA
GGAGAGCGCACGAGGGAGCTTCCAGGGGGAAACGCCTGGTATCTTTATAGTCCTGTCGGGTTTCGCCACC
TCTGACTTGAGCGTCGATTTTTGTGATGCTCGTCAGGGGGGCGGAGCCTATGGAAAAACGCCAGCAACGC
GGCCTTTTTACGGTTCCTGGCCTTTTGCTGGCCTTTTGCTCACATGTTCTTTCCTGCGTTATCCCCTGAT
TCTGTGGATAACCGTATTACCGCCTTTGAGTGAGCTGATACCGCTCGCCGCAGCCGAACGACCGAGCGCA
GCGAGTCAGTGAGCGAGGAAGCGGAAGAGCGCCCAATACGCAAACCGCCTCTCCCCGCGCGTTGGCCGAT
TCATTAATGCAGCTGGCACGACAGGTTTCCCGACTGGAAAGCGGGCAGTGAGCGCAACGCAATTAATGTG
AGTTAGCTCACTCATTAGGCACCCCAGGCTTTACACTTTATGCTTCCGGCTCGTATGTTGTGTGGAATTG
TGAGCGGATAACAATTTCACACAGGAAACAGCTATGACCATGATTACGCCAAGCGCGCAATTAACCCTCA
CTAAAGGGAACAAAAGCTGGAGCTGCAAGC
