>Addgene plasmid #143160 | TFORF1832 | depositor partial sequence | sequence record 281618 | Insert
ACCGCCACCATGCAGAGCCTTTCCTTAGGACAAACAAGCATTTCAAAAGGTTTGAACTACCTAACCATTA
TGGCACCAGGAAACCTCTGGCATATGAGAAATAACTTTCTCTTTGGTTCAAGATGTTGGATGACTCGATT
TTCAGCAGAAAACATCTTCAAATCAGTTTCATTTAGGCTTTTTGGTGTGAAGTGTCATAATACAGACAGT
GAGCCTTTGAAAAATGAGGACCTACTGAAAAACTTACTTACTATGGGAGTAGATATTGACATGGCAAGGA
AACGACAGCCTGGAGTTTTTCATAGGATGATTACCAATGAGCAGGACCTGAAGATGTTCCTTCTTTCCAA
AGGAGCTAGCAAAGAAGTGATCGCTAGCATCATATCAAGATATCCACGAGCAATAACACGTACTCCCGAG
AATCTTTCAAAACGGTGGGATCTGTGGAGAAAGATTGTGACATCAGACCTTGAAATTGTAAATATTTTGG
AACGTTCTCCTGAATCCTTTTTTCGGTCCAATAACAACCTAAACTTAGAGAATAATATAAAGTTCCTCTA
CTCAGTTGGATTGACCCGTAAATGCCTTTGTCGATTGTTGACCAATGCCCCTCGTACCTTCTCCAATAGT
CTTGATCTGAATAAACAGATGGTTGAATTTTTGCAGGCAGCCGGTTTGTCATTGGGTCACAATGATCCCG
CAGATTTTGTCAGAAAGATAATTTTTAAAAACCCTTTTATCTTAATTCAGAGCACCAAGCGGGTGAAAGC
TAACATTGAATTCTTACGGTCAACTTTCAATTTGAACAGTGAGGAACTGCTGGTTCTGATATGTGGTCCA
GGAGCTGAAATCCTAGACCTTTCCAATGACTATGCCAGAAGAAGCTACGCAAACATCAAAGAGAAGCTGT
TTTCTCTTGGATGTACTGAAGAAGAGGTACAGAAGTTTGTCTTAAGCTATCCAGATGTGATCTTCTTGGC
AGAGAAAAAGTTTAATGATAAAATAGACTGCCTCATGGAAGAAAACATTAGCATTTCACAAATAATCGAA
AATCCTCGGGTTCTGGATTCAAGCATAAGTACTTTAAAAAGTCGAATCAAAGAATTGGTAAATGCTGGCT
GTAACTTGAGTACTTTAAACATCACTCTTCTATCTTGGAGTAAAAAAAGATATGAAGCTAAATTGAAAAA
GTTAAGCAGATTTGCCTAGTAATGAACTAGTCCGTAACTTGAAAGTATTTCGATTTCTTGGCTTTATATA
TCTTGTGGAAAGGACGAACGAAGGCGAATTATGTAATATAA
