>Addgene plasmid #143160 | TFORF1832 | depositor partial sequence | sequence record 281619 | Barcode
ACGAAGGCGAATTATGTAATATAA
